>Addgene plasmid #213755 | POC1467 | addgene full sequence | sequence record 437745 | Addgene NGS Result
CTCTCATGTTTGACAGCTTATCATCGATAAGCTTTAATGCGGTAGTTTATCACAGTTAAATTGCTAACGC
AGTCAGGCACCGTGTATGAAATCTAACAATGCGCTCATCGTCATCCTCGGCACCGTCACCCTGGATGCTG
TAGGCATAGGCTTGGTTATGCCGGTACTGCCGGGCCTCTTGCGGGATATCCGGATATAGTTCCTCCTTTC
AGCAAAAAACCCCTCAAGACCCGTTTAGAGGCCCCAAGGGGTTATGCTAGTTATTGCTCAGCGGTGGCAG
CAGCCAACTCAGCTTCCTTTCGGGCTTTGTTAGCAGCCGGATCCTTAAATGATAGCTAAGGAGGACAGCA
TCTCGATATACTGCTGGGCTGTGATCTTCTTGCGCATGAATGACTGATAAATATTTTGTGGCTCACAAAC
GTAGTTCTTCCAAGAGCCGTCCTCATTAGGCGACAAAAGGGGTAAGTCTGAAAGGGCCTCCTTTACGGAA
ATGGCACTGCTTAAGGCGTCAAACAGGGTCTTTTCTCCTTTAAGAGACGTAATTGGGATAGGGGGCTCGC
TGTTCTTCGTTCCGGTGGAGTCCCCGATGATGACTACGCGGTTGCGGCGTTGGGGCACACCGTAATCCAC
CGAATTAAGTTTATATACGAAAAGATTCGACACCGTCTTAGACAATTCCGATTTAACCATCTCAAAGAAT
GCTCCCTTCTCCATCGACAACAGGCCAGTCACGTTTTCAAAAATAAAACCGTCTGGCTTGACTTCTTTCA
GGATACTCACGTAACTTTCGAACAGCCAGTTGCGCTCGTCCACGATTGAACGTTTTTTTCCTGCAGTCGA
AAACCCTTGGCAGGGTGGTCCCCCAAGAACAAACAATGGACGGTCCGGGTTCGACTTCTTTGCGATCAGG
CACTTTTGAATGATAGTCTCACTGACCTTTTCGTCGCGGATATCCCCAAGCACTACTTCATTGTGAATAT
TATTCATGTAGGTGGTCAGCGCCCATTTATCGATGTCATTTGCGATGATCGGTTTCCACCCGGCCCAAAG
GAAACCTAAGGAAAGGCCCCCCGCCCCACTAAAAAGATCGACAAATTGGCCTTTGAAGGGAAATGCCTTG
GCGATCTGATAAGCAAGAAGGGGCGGAACAGCGTTGCCGATCTGGTTGTTGATGGCCGTCTTGCTACCGT
AGAAGATGAAATCGTCAGGGAAAGACTGCAAGCGCGCGGCCTCACGCTGTGACAGAGTGCGATCCTGTTC
ATAATGGATGTGGCACCCATTACCTGGACGGTTGAAGTACGTGTTGATAGTGTAGCTTGGCATATCTGGT
AACAGGCGGCCATAGTAAGTTGAGCGTGATCCTTTTCCCTCAGCATAAGACTTACGAATTTGCTCCAAAC
GCTTAGACGGCACCCATTCGGGGATGTCTTTCCAATTTCCTCCGGGCGGCACGTGTTTAATGATAAGCAT
GTCAAGTTCACTTAACTTGGAAGATACGTGGTTGGGAATCATATGGCTGCCGCGCGGCACCAGGCCGCTG
CTGTGATGATGATGATGATGGCTGCTGCCCATGGTATATCTCCTTCTTAAAGTTAAACAAAATTATTTCT
AGAGGGGAATTGTTATCCGCTCACAATTCCCCTATAGTGAGTCGTATTAATTTCGCGGGATCGAGATCTC
GATCCTCTACGCCGGACGCATCGTGGCCGGCATCACCGGCGCCACAGGTGCGGTTGCTGGCGCCTATATC
GCCGACATCACCGATGGGGAAGATCGGGCTCGCCACTTCGGGCTCATGAGCGCTTGTTTCGGCGTGGGTA
TGGTGGCAGGCCCCGTGGCCGGGGGACTGTTGGGCGCCATCTCCTTGCATGCACCATTCCTTGCGGCGGC
GGTGCTCAACGGCCTCAACCTACTACTGGGCTGCTTCCTAATGCAGGAGTCGCATAAGGGAGAGCGTCGA
GATCCCGGACACCATCGAATGGCGCAAAACCTTTCGCGGTATGGCATGATAGCGCCCGGAAGAGAGTCAA
TTCAGGGTGGTGAATGTGAAACCAGTAACGTTATACGATGTCGCAGAGTATGCCGGTGTCTCTTATCAGA
CCGTTTCCCGCGTGGTGAACCAGGCCAGCCACGTTTCTGCGAAAACGCGGGAAAAAGTGGAAGCGGCGAT
GGCGGAGCTGAATTACATTCCCAACCGCGTGGCACAACAACTGGCGGGCAAACAGTCGTTGCTGATTGGC
GTTGCCACCTCCAGTCTGGCCCTGCACGCGCCGTCGCAAATTGTCGCGGCGATTAAATCTCGCGCCGATC
AACTGGGTGCCAGCGTGGTGGTGTCGATGGTAGAACGAAGCGGCGTCGAAGCCTGTAAAGCGGCGGTGCA
CAATCTTCTCGCGCAACGCGTCAGTGGGCTGATCATTAACTATCCGCTGGATGACCAGGATGCCATTGCT
GTGGAAGCTGCCTGCACTAATGTTCCGGCGTTATTTCTTGATGTCTCTGACCAGACACCCATCAACAGTA
TTATTTTCTCCCATGAAGACGGTACGCGACTGGGCGTGGAGCATCTGGTCGCATTGGGTCACCAGCAAAT
CGCGCTGTTAGCGGGCCCATTAAGTTCTGTCTCGGCGCGTCTGCGTCTGGCTGGCTGGCATAAATATCTC
ACTCGCAATCAAATTCAGCCGATAGCGGAACGGGAAGGCGACTGGAGTGCCATGTCCGGTTTTCAACAAA
CCATGCAAATGCTGAATGAGGGCATCGTTCCCACTGCGATGCTGGTTGCCAACGATCAGATGGCGCTGGG
CGCAATGCGCGCCATTACCGAGTCCGGGCTGCGCGTTGGTGCGGATATCTCGGTAGTGGGATACGACGAT
ACCGAAGACAGCTCATGTTATATCCCGCCGTTAACCACCATCAAACAGGATTTTCGCCTGCTGGGGCAAA
CCAGCGTGGACCGCTTGCTGCAACTCTCTCAGGGCCAGGCGGTGAAGGGCAATCAGCTGTTGCCCGTCTC
ACTGGTGAAAAGAAAAACCACCCTGGCGCCCAATACGCAAACCGCCTCTCCCCGCGCGTTGGCCGATTCA
TTAATGCAGCTGGCACGACAGGTTTCCCGACTGGAAAGCGGGCAGTGAGCGCAACGCAATTAATGTAAGT
TAGCTCACTCATTAGGCACCGGGATCTCGACCGATGCCCTTGAGAGCCTTCAACCCAGTCAGCTCCTTCC
GGTGGGCGCGGGGCATGACTATCGTCGCCGCACTTATGACTGTCTTCTTTATCATGCAACTCGTAGGACA
GGTGCCGGCAGCGCTCTGGGTCATTTTCGGCGAGGACCGCTTTCGCTGGAGCGCGACGATGATCGGCCTG
TCGCTTGCGGTATTCGGAATCTTGCACGCCCTCGCTCAAGCCTTCGTCACTGGTCCCGCCACCAAACGTT
TCGGCGAGAAGCAGGCCATTATCGCCGGCATGGCGGCCGACGCGCTGGGCTACGTCTTGCTGGCGTTCGC
GACGCGAGGCTGGATGGCCTTCCCCATTATGATTCTTCTCGCTTCCGGCGGCATCGGGATGCCCGCGTTG
CAGGCCATGCTGTCCAGGCAGGTAGATGACGACCATCAGGGACAGCTTCAAGGATCGCTCGCGGCTCTTA
CCAGCCTAACTTCGATCATTGGACCGCTGATCGTCACGGCGATTTATGCCGCCTCGGCGAGCACATGGAA
CGGGTTGGCATGGATTGTAGGCGCCGCCCTATACCTTGTCTGCCTCCCCGCGTTGCGTCGCGGTGCATGG
AGCCGGGCCACCTCGACCTGAATGGAAGCCGGCGGCACCTCGCTAACGGATTCACCACTCCAAGAATTGG
AGCCAATCAATTCTTGCGGAGAACTGTGAATGCGCAAACCAACCCTTGGCAGAACATATCCATCGCGTCC
GCCATCTCCAGCAGCCGCACGCGGCGCATCTCGGGCAGCGTTGGGTCCTGGCCACGGGTGCGCATGATCG
TGCTCCTGTCGTTGAGGACCCGGCTAGGCTGGCGGGGTTGCCTTACTGGTTAGCAGAATGAATCACCGAT
ACGCGAGCGAACGTGAAGCGACTGCTGCTGCAAAACGTCTGCGACCTGAGCAACAACATGAATGGTCTTC
GGTTTCCGTGTTTCGTAAAGTCTGGAAACGCGGAAGTCAGCGCCCTGCACCATTATGTTCCGGATCTGCA
TCGCAGGATGCTGCTGGCTACCCTGTGGAACACCTACATCTGTATTAACGAAGCGCTGGCATTGACCCTG
AGTGATTTTTCTCTGGTCCCGCCGCATCCATACCGCCAGTTGTTTACCCTCACAACGTTCCAGTAACCGG
GCATGTTCATCATCAGTAACCCGTATCGTGAGCATCCTCTCTCGTTTCATCGGTATCATTACCCCCATGA
ACAGAAATCCCCCTTACACGGAGGCATCAGTGACCAAACAGGAAAAAACCGCCCTTAACATGGCCCGCTT
TATCAGAAGCCAGACATTAACGCTTCTGGAGAAACTCAACGAGCTGGACGCGGATGAACAGGCAGACATC
TGTGAATCGCTTCACGACCACGCTGATGAGCTTTACCGCAGCTGCCTCGCGCGTTTCGGTGATGACGGTG
AAAACCTCTGACACATGCAGCTCCCGGAGACGGTCACAGCTTGTCTGTAAGCGGATGCCGGGAGCAGACA
AGCCCGTCAGGGCGCGTCAGCGGGTGTTGGCGGGTGTCGGGGCGCAGCCATGACCCAGTCACGTAGCGAT
AGCGGAGTGTATACTGGCTTAACTATGCGGCATCAGAGCAGATTGTACTGAGAGTGCACCATTGCGGTGT
GAAATACCGCACAGATGCGTAAGGAGAAAATACCGCATCAGGCGCTCTTCCGCTTCCTCGCTCACTGACT
CGCTGCGCTCGGTCGTTCGGCTGCGGCGAGCGGTATCAGCTCACTCAAAGGCGGTAATACGGTTATCCAC
AGAATCAGGGGATAACGCAGGAAAGAACATGTGAGCAAAAGGCCAGCAAAAGGCCAGGAACCGTAAAAAG
GCCGCGTTGCTGGCGTTTTTCCATAGGCTCCGCCCCCCTGACGAGCATCACAAAAATCGACGCTCAAGTC
AGAGGTGGCGAAACCCGACAGGACTATAAAGATACCAGGCGTTTCCCCCTGGAAGCTCCCTCGTGCGCTC
TCCTGTTCCGACCCTGCCGCTTACCGGATACCTGTCCGCCTTTCTCCCTTCGGGAAGCGTGGCGCTTTCT
CATAGCTCACGCTGTAGGTATCTCAGTTCGGTGTAGGTCGTTCGCTCCAAGCTGGGCTGTGTGCACGAAC
CCCCCGTTCAGCCCGACCGCTGCGCCTTATCCGGTAACTATCGTCTTGAGTCCAACCCGGTAAGACACGA
CTTATCGCCACTGGCAGCAGCCACTGGTAACAGGATTAGCAGAGCGAGGTATGTAGGCGGTGCTACAGAG
TTCTTGAAGTGGTGGCCTAACTACGGCTACACTAGAAGGACAGTATTTGGTATCTGCGCTCTGCTGAAGC
CAGTTACCTTCGGAAAAAGAGTTGGTAGCTCTTGATCCGGCAAACAAACCACCGCTGGTAGCGGTGGTTT
TTTTGTTTGCAAGCAGCAGATTACGCGCAGAAAAAAAGGATCTCAAGAAGATCCTTTGATCTTTTCTACG
GGGTCTGACGCTCAGTGGAACGAAAACTCACGTTAAGGGATTTTGGTCATGAGATTATCAAAAAGGATCT
TCACCTAGATCCTTTTAAATTAAAAATGAAGTTTTAAATCAATCTAAAGTATATATGAGTAAACTTGGTC
TGACAGTTACCAATGCTTAATCAGTGAGGCACCTATCTCAGCGATCTGTCTATTTCGTTCATCCATAGTT
GCCTGACTCCCCGTCGTGTAGATAACTACGATACGGGAGGGCTTACCATCTGGCCCCAGTGCTGCAATGA
TACCGCGAGACCCACGCTCACCGGCTCCAGATTTATCAGCAATAAACCAGCCAGCCGGAAGGGCCGAGCG
CAGAAGTGGTCCTGCAACTTTATCCGCCTCCATCCAGTCTATTAATTGTTGCCGGGAAGCTAGAGTAAGT
AGTTCGCCAGTTAATAGTTTGCGCAACGTTGTTGCCATTGCTGCAGGCATCGTGGTGTCACGCTCGTCGT
TTGGTATGGCTTCATTCAGCTCCGGTTCCCAACGATCAAGGCGAGTTACATGATCCCCCATGTTGTGCAA
AAAAGCGGTTAGCTCCTTCGGTCCTCCGATCGTTGTCAGAAGTAAGTTGGCCGCAGTGTTATCACTCATG
GTTATGGCAGCACTGCATAATTCTCTTACTGTCATGCCATCCGTAAGATGCTTTTCTGTGACTGGTGAGT
ACTCAACCAAGTCATTCTGAGAATAGTGTATGCGGCGACCGAGTTGCTCTTGCCCGGCGTCAACACGGGA
TAATACCGCGCCACATAGCAGAACTTTAAAAGTGCTCATCATTGGAAAACGTTCTTCGGGGCGAAAACTC
TCAAGGATCTTACCGCTGTTGAGATCCAGTTCGATGTAACCCACTCGTGCACCCAACTGATCTTCAGCAT
CTTTTACTTTCACCAGCGTTTCTGGGTGAGCAAAAACAGGAAGGCAAAATGCCGCAAAAAAGGGAATAAG
GGCGACACGGAAATGTTGAATACTCATACTCTTCCTTTTTCAATATTATTGAAGCATTTATCAGGGTTAT
TGTCTCATGAGCGGATACATATTTGAATGTATTTAGAAAAATAAACAAATAGGGGTTCCGCGCACATTTC
CCCGAAAAGTGCCACCTGACGTCTAAGAAACCATTATTATCATGACATTAACCTATAAAAATAGGCGTAT
CACGAGGCCCTTTCGTCTTCAAAAA
Features (pLannotate 1.2.2; 21 found; start..end, strand, type, name):
     10..38      +  promoter       tet promoter: E. coli promoter for tetracycline efflux protein gene
     86..190     +  CDS            TcR (fragment): tetracycline efflux protein; tet; confers resistance to tetracycline
    213..260     -  terminator     T7 terminator: transcription terminator for bacteriophage T7 RNA polymerase
    268..317     -  CDS            SET1 (fragment): solubility-enhancement tag derived from T7 phage gene 10B
   1114..1251    -  CDS            aplIM (fragment): MTAP_ARTPN - Experimental evidence at protein level: Swiss-Prot protein existence level 1. This methylase recognizes the double-stranded sequence 5'- CTGCAG-3', causes specific methylation on C-4 on both strands, and protects the DNA from cleavage by the AplI endonuclease. From Arthrospira platensis (strain NIES-39 / IAM M-135) (Spirulina platensis).
   1516..1533    -  CDS            thrombin site: thrombin recognition and cleavage site
   1544..1560    -  CDS            capTEV™ (fragment): composite tag for in vivo biotinylation, TEV protease cleavage, and 6xHis tagging
   1579..1601    -  RBS            RBS: efficient ribosome binding site from bacteriophage T7 gene 10 (Olins and Rangwala, 1989)
   1616..1640    -  protein_bind   lac operator: The lac repressor binds to the lac operator to inhibit transcription in E. coli. This inhibition can be relieved by adding lactose or isopropyl-β-D-thiogalactopyranoside (IPTG). lac repressor encoded by lacI
   1641..1659    -  promoter       T7 promoter: promoter for bacteriophage T7 RNA polymerase
   1681..1960    +  CDS            TcR (fragment): tetracycline efflux protein; tet; confers resistance to tetracycline
   1968..2045    +  promoter       lacI promoter: lacI
   2046..3128    +  CDS            lacI: lac repressor; lacI; The lac repressor binds to the lac operator to inhibit transcription in E. coli. This inhibition can be relieved by adding lactose or isopropyl-β-D-thiogalactopyranoside (IPTG).
   3141..3162    +  protein_bind   CAP binding site: CAP binding activates transcription in the presence of cAMP. E. coli catabolite activator protein
   3177..3801    +  CDS            TcR (fragment): tetracycline efflux protein; tet; confers resistance to tetracycline
   4043..4423    -  CDS            YPB1_ECOLX: Protein predicted: Swiss-Prot protein existence level 4. From Escherichia coli.
   4440..4631    +  CDS            rop: Rop protein, which maintains plasmids at low copy number; rop
   4733..4872    +  misc_feature   bom: basis of mobility region from pBR322
   5058..5646    -  rep_origin     ori: high-copy-number ColE1/pMB1/pBR322/pUC origin of replication
   5817..6677    -  CDS            AmpR: β-lactamase; bla; confers resistance to ampicillin, carbenicillin, and related antibiotics
   6678..6782    -  promoter       AmpR promoter: bla
