[The description below was written by a language model from this plasmid's Addgene catalogue record and pLannotate feature annotations shown in this document.]
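Description:
POC1467 is a bacterial expression plasmid built on the Novagen pET15b backbone and carrying the M2.BsaI DNA methylase from B. stearothermophilus 6-55. The roughly 1.2 kb coding sequence was inserted between the NdeI and BamHI sites, which places it in frame behind the vector's N-terminal His6 tag and thrombin cleavage site. Transcription is driven by a T7 promoter with an adjacent lac operator, followed by the phage T7 gene 10 ribosome binding site and closed by the T7 terminator. The plasmid also encodes lacI under its own promoter, so expression is repressed until induced with IPTG or lactose, and it requires a host that supplies T7 RNA polymerase. The annotation software recognised only a short stretch of the insert, by similarity to an unrelated cytosine methylase. It also labelled the His tag region as a fragment of a composite tag. Both are automated matches rather than additional parts.

Propagation relies on the pBR322-type ColE1/pMB1 origin, together with the rop gene and the bom mobility region. Selection is by ampicillin through the β-lactamase gene and its promoter. The catalogue lists the plasmid as high copy, although rop normally moderates copy number. The scattered tetracycline-resistance fragments and tet promoter are non-functional remnants of the pBR322 ancestry of pET vectors.

The record describes the enzyme as a BsaI-associated "non-switchable" methylase, deposited with work on using DNA methylases to selectively block type IIS restriction enzyme activity at chosen sites. The plasmid therefore serves to produce and purify His-tagged M2.BsaI, or to express it in E. coli, for protecting BsaI sites from cleavage. The record does not define "non-switchable" further.
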