Addgene plasmid #213755: POC1467
Purpose: BsaI-associated non-switchable methylase
Depositing lab: Christopher A. O'Callaghan. Depositing organization: University of Oxford. Publication: DNA methylases for site-selective inhibition of type IIS restriction enzyme activity. Flores-Fernandez CN, Lin D, Robins K, O'Callaghan CA. Appl Microbiol Biotechnol. 2024 Jan 25;108(1):174. doi: 10.1007/s00253-024-13015-7. PubMed 38270650.
Backbone
  Vector backbone: pET15b
  Backbone manufacturer: Novagen
  Backbone size w/o insert (bp): 5708
  Total vector size (bp): 6888
  Vector type: Bacterial Expression
Growth in bacteria
  Bacterial resistance: Ampicillin, 100 μg/mL
  Growth temperature: 37°C
  Growth strain: DH5alpha
  Copy number: High Copy
Gene/Insert
  Gene/Insert name: Non-switchable methylase M2.BsaI
  Species: B. stearothermophilus 6-55
  Insert size (bp): 1188
  GenBank ID: NEBC14812
  Promoter: T7
  Tag / fusion protein: His6-tag (N terminal on insert)
  Cloning method: Restriction Enzyme; 5′ cloning site NdeI (unknown if destroyed); 3′ cloning site BamHI (unknown if destroyed)
  Sequencing primers: 5′ CTAGCCATATGATTCCCAACCACGTATC; 3′ CTAGGGATCCTTAAATGATAGCTAAGGAGGACAG
Terms and licenses: Academic/Nonprofit Terms; Industry Terms: Not Available to Industry
How to cite: POC1467 was a gift from Christopher A. O'Callaghan (Addgene plasmid # 213755 ; http://n2t.net/addgene:213755 ; RRID:Addgene_213755)
